>Addgene plasmid #231982 | pLenti-multi-CRISPR-sgRipk3_#2-puro | addgene full sequence | sequence record 460782 | Addgene NGS Result
CCCGCGACGACGTCCCCAGGGCCGTACGCACCCTCGCCGCCGCGTTCGCCGACTACCCCGCCACGCGCCA
CACCGTCGATCCGGACCGCCACATCGAGCGGGTCACCGAGCTGCAAGAACTCTTCCTCACGCGCGTCGGG
CTCGACATCGGCAAGGTGTGGGTCGCGGACGACGGCGCCGCGGTGGCGGTCTGGACCACGCCGGAGAGCG
TCGAAGCGGGGGCGGTGTTCGCCGAGATCGGCCCGCGCATGGCCGAGTTGAGCGGTTCCCGGCTGGCCGC
GCAGCAACAGATGGAAGGCCTCCTGGCGCCGCACCGGCCCAAGGAGCCCGCGTGGTTCCTGGCCACCGTC
GGAGTCTCGCCCGACCACCAGGGCAAGGGTCTGGGCAGCGCCGTCGTGCTCCCCGGAGTGGAGGCGGCCG
AGCGCGCCGGGGTGCCCGCCTTCCTGGAGACCTCCGCGCCCCGCAACCTCCCCTTCTACGAGCGGCTCGG
CTTCACCGTCACCGCCGACGTCGAGGTGCCCGAAGGACCGCGCACCTGGTGCATGACCCGCAAGCCCGGT
GCCTGAACGCGTTAAGTCGACAATCAACCTCTGGATTACAAAATTTGTGAAAGATTGACTGGTATTCTTA
ACTATGTTGCTCCTTTTACGCTATGTGGATACGCTGCTTTAATGCCTTTGTATCATGCTATTGCTTCCCG
TATGGCTTTCATTTTCTCCTCCTTGTATAAATCCTGGTTGCTGTCTCTTTATGAGGAGTTGTGGCCCGTT
GTCAGGCAACGTGGCGTGGTGTGCACTGTGTTTGCTGACGCAACCCCCACTGGTTGGGGCATTGCCACCA
CCTGTCAGCTCCTTTCCGGGACTTTCGCTTTCCCCCTCCCTATTGCCACGGCGGAACTCATCGCCGCCTG
CCTTGCCCGCTGCTGGACAGGGGCTCGGCTGTTGGGCACTGACAATTCCGTGGTGTTGTCGGGGAAATCA
TCGTCCTTTCCTTGGCTGCTCGCCTGTGTTGCCACCTGGATTCTGCGCGGGACGTCCTTCTGCTACGTCC
CTTCGGCCCTCAATCCAGCGGACCTTCCTTCCCGCGGCCTGCTGCCGGCTCTGCGGCCTCTTCCGCGTCT
TCGCCTTCGCCCTCAGACGAGTCGGATCTCCCTTTGGGCCGCCTCCCCGCGTCGACTTTAAGACCAATGA
CTTACAAGGCAGCTGTAGATCTTAGCCACTTTTTAAAAGAAAAGGGGGGACTGGAAGGGCTAATTCACTC
CCAACGAAGACAAGATCTGCTTTTTGCTTGTACTGGGTCTCTCTGGTTAGACCAGATCTGAGCCTGGGAG
CTCTCTGGCTAACTAGGGAACCCACTGCTTAAGCCTCAATAAAGCTTGCCTTGAGTGCTTCAAGTAGTGT
GTGCCCGTCTGTTGTGTGACTCTGGTAACTAGAGATCCCTCAGACCCTTTTAGTCAGTGTGGAAAATCTC
TAGCAGGGCCCGTTTAAACCCGCTGATCAGCCTCGACTGTGCCTTCTAGTTGCCAGCCATCTGTTGTTTG
CCCCTCCCCCGTGCCTTCCTTGACCCTGGAAGGTGCCACTCCCACTGTCCTTTCCTAATAAAATGAGGAA
ATTGCATCGCATTGTCTGAGTAGGTGTCATTCTATTCTGGGGGGTGGGGTGGGGCAGGACAGCAAGGGGG
AGGATTGGGAAGACAATAGCAGGCATGCTGGGGATGCGGTGGGCTCTATGGCTTCTGAGGCGGAAAGAAC
CAGCTGGGGCTCTAGGGGGTATCCCC
[124 nt withheld, positions 1777-1900]
C
[91 nt withheld, positions 1902-1992]
A
[49 nt withheld, positions 1994-2042]
CCTTTGACGTTGGAGTCCACGTTCTTT
[37 nt withheld, positions 2070-2106]
ACCCTATCTCGGTCTATTCTTTTGATTTATAAGGGATTTTGCCGATTTCGGCCTATTGGTTAAAAAATGA
GCTGATTTAACAAAAATTTAACGCGAATTAATTCTGTGGAATGTGTGTCAGTTAGGGTGTGGAAAGTCCC
CAGGCTCCCCAGCAGGCAGAAGTATGCAAAGCATGCATCTCAATTAGTCAGCAACCAGGTGTGGAAAGTC
CCCAGGCTCCCCAGCAGGCAGAAGTATGCAAAGCATGCATCTCAATTAGTCAGCAACCATAGTCCCGCCC
CTAACTCCGCCCATCCCGCCCCTAACTCCGCCCAGTTCCGCCCATTCTCCGCCCCATGGCTGACTAATTT
TTTTTATTTATGCAGAGGCCGAGGCCGCCTCTGCCTCTGAGCTATTCCAGAAGTAGTGAGGAGGCTTTTT
TGGAGGCCTAGGCTTTTGCAAAAAGCTCCCGGGAGCTTGTATATCCATTTTCGGATCTGATCAGCACGTG
TTGACAATTAATCATCGGCATAGTATATCGGCATAGTATAATACGACAAGGTGAGGAACTAAACCATGGC
CAAGTTGACCAGTGCCGTTCCGGTGCTCACCGCGCGCGACGTCGCCGGAGCGGTCGAGTTCTGGACCGAC
CGGCTCGGGTTCTCCCGGGACTTCGTGGAGGACGACTTCGCCGGTGTGGTCCGGGACGACGTGACCCTGT
TCATCAGCGCGGTCCAGGACCAGGTGGTGCCGGACAACACCCTGGCCTGGGTGTGGGTGCGCGGCCTGGA
CGAGCTGTACGCCGAGTGGTCGGAGGTCGTGTCCACGAACTTCCGGGACGCCTCCGGGCCGGCCATGACC
GAGATCGGCGAGCAGCCGTGGGGGCGGGAGTTCGCCCTGCGCGACCCGGCCGGCAACTGCGTGCACTTCG
TGGCCGAGGAGCAGGACTGACACGTGCTACGAGATTTCGATTCCACCGCCGCCTTCTATGAAAGGTTGGG
CTTCGGAATCGTTTTCCGGGACGCCGGCTGGATGATCCTCCAGCGCGGGGATCTCATGCTGGAGTTCTTC
GCCCACCCCAACTTGTTTATTGCAGCTTATAATGGTTACAAATAAAGCAATAGCATCACAAATTTCACAA
ATAAAGCATTTTTTTCACTGCATTCTAGTTGTGGTTTGTCCAAACTCATCAATGTATCTTATCATGTCTG
TATACCGTCGACCTCTAGCTAGAGCTTGGCGTAATCATGGTCATAGCTGTTTCCTGTGTGAAATTGTTAT
CCGCTCACAATTCCACACAACATACGAGCCGGAAGCATAAAGTGTAAAGCCTGGGGTGCCTAATGAGTGA
GCTAACTCACATTAATTGCGTTGCGCTCACTGCCCGCTTTCCAGTCGGGAAACCTGTCGTGCCAGCTGCA
TTAATGAATCGGCCAACGCGCGGGGAGAGGCGGTTTGCGTATTGGGCGCTCTTCCGCTTCCTCGCTCACT
GACTCGCTGCGCTCGGTCGTTCGGCTGCGGCGAGCGGTATCAGCTCACTCAAAGGCGGTAATACGGTTAT
CCACAGAATCAGGGGATAACGCAGGAAAGAACATGTGAGCAAAAGGCCAGCAAAAGGCCAGGAACCGTAA
AAAGGCCGCGTTGCTGGCGTTTTTCCATAGGCTCCGCCCCCCTGACGAGCATCACAAAAATCGACGCTCA
AGTCAGAGGTGGCGAAACCCGACAGGACTATAAAGATACCAGGCGTTTCCCCCTGGAAGCTCCCTCGTGC
GCTCTCCTGTTCCGACCCTGCCGCTTACCGGATACCTGTCCGCCTTTCTCCCTTCGGGAAGCGTGGCGCT
TTCTCATAGCTCACGCTGTAGGTATCTCAGTTCGGTGTAGGTCGTTCGCTCCAAGCTGGGCTGTGTGCAC
GAACCCCCCGTTCAGCCCGACCGCTGCGCCTTATCCGGTAACTATCGTCTTGAGTCCAACCCGGTAAGAC
ACGACTTATCGCCACTGGCAGCAGCCACTGGTAACAGGATTAGCAGAGCGAGGTATGTAGGCGGTGCTAC
AGAGTTCTTGAAGTGGTGGCCTAACTACGGCTACACTAGAAGAACAGTATTTGGTATCTGCGCTCTGCTG
AAGCCAGTTACCTTCGGAAAAAGAGTTGGTAGCTCTTGATCCGGCAAACAAACCACCGCTGGTAGCGGTG
GTTTTTTTGTTTGCAAGCAGCAGATTACGCGCAGAAAAAAAGGATCTCAAGAAGATCCTTTGATCTTTTC
TACGGGGTCTGACGCTCAGTGGAACGAAAACTCACGTTAAGGGATTTTGGTCATGAGATTATCAAAAAGG
ATCTTCACCTAGATCCTTTTAAATTAAAAATGAAGTTTTAAATCAATCTAAAGTATATATGAGTAAACTT
GGTCTGACAGTTACCAATGCTTAATCAGTGAGGCACCTATCTCAGCGATCTGTCTATTTCGTTCATCCAT
AGTTGCCTGACTCCCCGTCGTGTAGATAACTACGATACGGGAGGGCTTACCATCTGGCCCCAGTGCTGCA
ATGATACCGCGAGACCCACGCTCACCGGCTCCAGATTTATCAGCAATAAACCAGCCAGCCGGAAGGGCCG
AGCGCAGAAGTGGTCCTGCAACTTTATCCGCCTCCATCCAGTCTATTAATTGTTGCCGGGAAGCTAGAGT
AAGTAGTTCGCCAGTTAATAGTTTGCGCAACGTTGTTGCCATTGCTACAGGCATCGTGGTGTCACGCTCG
TCGTTTGGTATGGCTTCATTCAGCTCCGGTTCCCAACGATCAAGGCGAGTTACATGATCCCCCATGTTGT
GCAAAAAAGCGGTTAGCTCCTTCGGTCCTCCGATCGTTGTCAGAAGTAAGTTGGCCGCAGTGTTATCACT
CATGGTTATGGCAGCACTGCATAATTCTCTTACTGTCATGCCATCCGTAAGATGCTTTTCTGTGACTGGT
GAGTACTCAACCAAGTCATTCTGAGAATAGTGTATGCGGCGACCGAGTTGCTCTTGCCCGGCGTCAATAC
GGGATAATACCGCGCCACATAGCAGAACTTTAAAAGTGCTCATCATTGGAAAACGTTCTTCGGGGCGAAA
ACTCTCAAGGATCTTACCGCTGTTGAGATCCAGTTCGATGTAACCCACTCGTGCACCCAACTGATCTTCA
GCATCTTTTACTTTCACCAGCGTTTCTGGGTGAGCAAAAACAGGAAGGCAAAATGCCGCAAAAAAGGGAA
TAAGGGCGACACGGAAATGTTGAATACTCATACTCTTCCTTTTTCAATATTATTGAAGCATTTATCAGGG
TTATTGTCTCATGAGCGGATACATATTTGAATGTATTTAGAAAAATAAACAAATAGGGGTTCCGCGCACA
TTTCCCCGAAAAGTGCCACCTGACGTCGACGGATCGGGAGATCTCCCGATCCCCTATGGTGCACTCTCAG
TACAATCTGCTCTGATGCCGCATAGTTAAGCCAGTATCTGCTCCCTGCTTGTGTGTTGGAGGTCGCTGAG
TAGTGCGCGAGCAAAATTTAAGCTACAACAAGGCAAGGCTTGACCGACAATTGCATGAAGAATCTGCTTA
GGGTTAGGCGTTTTGCGCTGCTTCGCGATGTACGGGCCAGATATACGCGTTGACATTGATTATTGACTAG
TTATTAATAGTAATCAATTACGGGGTCATTAGTTCATAGCCCATATATGGAGTTCCGCGTTACATAACTT
ACGGTAAATGGCCCGCCTGGCTGACCGCCCAACGACCCCCGCCCATTGACGTCAATAATGACGTATGTTC
CCATAGTAACGCCAATAGGGACTTTCCATTGACGTCAATGGGTGGAGTATTTACGGTAAACTGCCCACTT
GGCAGTACATCAAGTGTATCATATGCCAAGTACGCCCCCTATTGACGTCAATGACGGTAAATGGCCCGCC
TGGCATTATGCCCAGTACATGACCTTATGGGACTTTCCTACTTGGCAGTACATCTACGTATTAGTCATCG
CTATTACCATGGTGATGCGGTTTTGGCAGTACATCAATGGGCGTGGATAGCGGTTTGACTCACGGGGATT
TCCAAGTCTCCACCCCATTGACGTCAATGGGAGTTTGTTTTGGCACCAAAATCAACGGGACTTTCCAAAA
TGTCGTAACAACTCCGCCCCATTGACGCAAATGGGCGGTAGGCGTGTACGGTGGGAGGTCTATATAAGCA
GCGCGTTTTGCCTGTACTGGGTCTCTCTGGTTAGACCAGATCTGAGCCTGGGAGCTCTCTGGCTAACTAG
GGAACCCACTGCTTAAGCCTCAATAAAGCTTGCCTTGAGTGCTTCAAGTAGTGTGTGCCCGTCTGTTGTG
TGACTCTGGTAACTAGAGATCCCTCAGACCCTTTTAGTCAGTGTGGAAAATCTCTAGCAGTGGCGCCCGA
ACAGGGACTTGAAAGCGAAAGGGAAACCAGAGGAGCTCTCTCGACGCAGGACTCGGCTTGCTGAAGCGCG
CACGGCAAGAGGCGAGGGGCGGCGACTGGTGAGTACGCCAAAAATTTTGACTAGCGGAGGCTAGAAGGAG
AGAGATGGGTGCGAGAGCGTCAGTATTAAGCGGGGGAGAATTAGATCGCGATGGGAAAAAATTCGGTTAA
GGCCAGGGGGAAAGAAAAAATATAAATTAAAACATATAGTATGGGCAAGCAGGGAGCTAGAACGATTCGC
AGTTAATCCTGGCCTGTTAGAAACATCAGAAGGCTGTAGACAAATACTGGGACAGCTACAACCATCCCTT
CAGACAGGATCAGAAGAACTTAGATCATTATATAATACAGTAGCAACCCTCTATTGTGTGCATCAAAGGA
TAGAGATAAAAGACACCAAGGAAGCTTTAGACAAGATAGAGGAAGAGCAAAACAAAAGTAAGACCACCGC
ACAGCAAGCGGCCGCTGATCTTCAGACCTGGAGGAGGAGATATGAGGGACAATTGGAGAAGTGAATTATA
TAAATATAAAGTAGTAAAAATTGAACCATTAGGAGTAGCACCCACCAAGGCAAAGAGAAGAGTGGTGCAG
AGAGAAAAAAGAGCAGTGGGAATAGGAGCTTTGTTCCTTGGGTTCTTGGGAGCAGCAGGAAGCACTATGG
GCGCAGCGTCAATGACGCTGACGGTACAGGCCAGACAATTATTGTCTGGTATAGTGCAGCAGCAGAACAA
TTTGCTGAGGGCTATTGAGGCGCAACAGCATCTGTTGCAACTCACAGTCTGGGGCATCAAGCAGCTCCAG
GCAAGAATCCTGGCTGTGGAAAGATACCTAAAGGATCAACAGCTCCTGGGGATTTGGGGTTGCTCTGGAA
AACTCATTTGCACCACTGCTGTGCCTTGGAATGCTAGTTGGAGTAATAAATCTCTGGAACAGATTTGGAA
TCACACGACCTGGATGGAGTGGGACAGAGAAATTAACAATTACACAAGCTTAATACACTCCTTAATTGAA
GAATCGCAAAACCAGCAAGAAAAGAATGAACAAGAATTATTGGAATTAGATAAATGGGCAAGTTTGTGGA
ATTGGTTTAACATAACAAATTGGCTGTGGTATATAAAATTATTCATAATGATAGTAGGAGGCTTGGTAGG
TTTAAGAATAGTTTTTGCTGTACTTTCTATAGTGAATAGAGTTAGGCAGGGATATTCACCATTATCGTTT
CAGACCCACCTCCCAACCCCGAGGGGACCCGACAGGCCCGAAGGAATAGAAGAAGAAGGTGGAGAGAGAG
ACAGAGACAGATCCATTCGATTAGTGAACGGATCGGCACTGCGTGCGCCAATTCTGCAGACAAATGGCAG
TATTCATCCACAATTTTAAAAGAAAAGGGGGGATTGGGGGGTACAGTGCAGGGGAAAGAATAGTAGACAT
AATAGCAACAGACATACAAACTAAAGAATTACAAAAACAAATTACAAAAATTCAAAATTTTCGGGTTTAT
TACAGGGACAGCAGAGATCCAGTTTGGTTAATTAAGGTACCGAGGGCCTATTTCCCATGATTCCTTCATA
TTTGCATATACGATACAAGGCTGTTAGAGAGATAATTAGAATTAATTTGACTGTAAACACAAAGATATTA
GTACAAAATACGTGACGTAGAAAGTAATAATTTCTTGGGTAGTTTGCAGTTTTAAAATTATGTTTTAAAA
TGGACTATCATATGCTTACCGTAACTTGAAAGTATTTCGATTTCTTGGCTTTATATATCTTGTGGAAAGG
ACGAAACACCGCTTGTCACCAGAGCCTGCCGTTTTAGAGCTAGAAATAGCAAGTTAAAATAAGGCTAGTC
CGTTATCAACTTGAAAAAGTGGCACCGAGTCGGTGCTTTTTTGAATTCGCTAGCTAGGTCTTGAAAGGAG
TGGGAATTGGCTCCGGTGCCCGTCAGTGGGCAGAGCGCACATCGCCCACAGTCCCCGAGAAGTTGGGGGG
AGGGGTCGGCAATTGATCCGGTGCCTAGAGAAGGTGGCGCGGGGTAAACTGGGAAAGTGATGTCGTGTAC
TGGCTCCGCCTTTTTCCCGAGGGTGGGGGAGAACCGTATATAAGTGCAGTAGTCGCCGTGAACGTTCTTT
TTCGCAACGGGTTTGCCGCCAGAACACAGGACCGGTTCTAGAGCGCTGCCACCATGGACAAGAAGTACAG
CATCGGCCTGGACATCGGCACCAACTCTGTGGGCTGGGCCGTGATCACCGACGAGTACAAGGTGCCCAGC
AAGAAATTCAAGGTGCTGGGCAACACCGACCGGCACAGCATCAAGAAGAACCTGATCGGAGCCCTGCTGT
TCGACAGCGGCGAAACAGCCGAGGCCACCCGGCTGAAGAGAACCGCCAGAAGAAGATACACCAGACGGAA
GAACCGGATCTGCTATCTGCAAGAGATCTTCAGCAACGAGATGGCCAAGGTGGACGACAGCTTCTTCCAC
AGACTGGAAGAGTCCTTCCTGGTGGAAGAGGATAAGAAGCACGAGCGGCACCCCATCTTCGGCAACATCG
TGGACGAGGTGGCCTACCACGAGAAGTACCCCACCATCTACCACCTGAGAAAGAAACTGGTGGACAGCAC
CGACAAGGCCGACCTGCGGCTGATCTATCTGGCCCTGGCCCACATGATCAAGTTCCGGGGCCACTTCCTG
ATCGAGGGCGACCTGAACCCCGACAACAGCGACGTGGACAAGCTGTTCATCCAGCTGGTGCAGACCTACA
ACCAGCTGTTCGAGGAAAACCCCATCAACGCCAGCGGCGTGGACGCCAAGGCCATCCTGTCTGCCAGACT
GAGCAAGAGCAGACGGCTGGAAAATCTGATCGCCCAGCTGCCCGGCGAGAAGAAGAATGGCCTGTTCGGA
AACCTGATTGCCCTGAGCCTGGGCCTGACCCCCAACTTCAAGAGCAACTTCGACCTGGCCGAGGATGCCA
AACTGCAGCTGAGCAAGGACACCTACGACGACGACCTGGACAACCTGCTGGCCCAGATCGGCGACCAGTA
CGCCGACCTGTTTCTGGCCGCCAAGAACCTGTCCGACGCCATCCTGCTGAGCGACATCCTGAGAGTGAAC
ACCGAGATCACCAAGGCCCCCCTGAGCGCCTCTATGATCAAGAGATACGACGAGCACCACCAGGACCTGA
CCCTGCTGAAAGCTCTCGTGCGGCAGCAGCTGCCTGAGAAGTACAAAGAGATTTTCTTCGACCAGAGCAA
GAACGGCTACGCCGGCTACATTGACGGCGGAGCCAGCCAGGAAGAGTTCTACAAGTTCATCAAGCCCATC
CTGGAAAAGATGGACGGCACCGAGGAACTGCTCGTGAAGCTGAACAGAGAGGACCTGCTGCGGAAGCAGC
GGACCTTCGACAACGGCAGCATCCCCCACCAGATCCACCTGGGAGAGCTGCACGCCATTCTGCGGCGGCA
GGAAGATTTTTACCCATTCCTGAAGGACAACCGGGAAAAGATCGAGAAGATCCTGACCTTCCGCATCCCC
TACTACGTGGGCCCTCTGGCCAGGGGAAACAGCAGATTCGCCTGGATGACCAGAAAGAGCGAGGAAACCA
TCACCCCCTGGAACTTCGAGGAAGTGGTGGACAAGGGCGCTTCCGCCCAGAGCTTCATCGAGCGGATGAC
CAACTTCGATAAGAACCTGCCCAACGAGAAGGTGCTGCCCAAGCACAGCCTGCTGTACGAGTACTTCACC
GTGTATAACGAGCTGACCAAAGTGAAATACGTGACCGAGGGAATGAGAAAGCCCGCCTTCCTGAGCGGCG
AGCAGAAAAAGGCCATCGTGGACCTGCTGTTCAAGACCAACCGGAAAGTGACCGTGAAGCAGCTGAAAGA
GGACTACTTCAAGAAAATCGAGTGCTTCGACTCCGTGGAAATCTCCGGCGTGGAAGATCGGTTCAACGCC
TCCCTGGGCACATACCACGATCTGCTGAAAATTATCAAGGACAAGGACTTCCTGGACAATGAGGAAAACG
AGGACATTCTGGAAGATATCGTGCTGACCCTGACACTGTTTGAGGACAGAGAGATGATCGAGGAACGGCT
GAAAACCTATGCCCACCTGTTCGACGACAAAGTGATGAAGCAGCTGAAGCGGCGGAGATACACCGGCTGG
GGCAGGCTGAGCCGGAAGCTGATCAACGGCATCCGGGACAAGCAGTCCGGCAAGACAATCCTGGATTTCC
TGAAGTCCGACGGCTTCGCCAACAGAAACTTCATGCAGCTGATCCACGACGACAGCCTGACCTTTAAAGA
GGACATCCAGAAAGCCCAGGTGTCCGGCCAGGGCGATAGCCTGCACGAGCACATTGCCAATCTGGCCGGC
AGCCCCGCCATTAAGAAGGGCATCCTGCAGACAGTGAAGGTGGTGGACGAGCTCGTGAAAGTGATGGGCC
GGCACAAGCCCGAGAACATCGTGATCGAAATGGCCAGAGAGAACCAGACCACCCAGAAGGGACAGAAGAA
CAGCCGCGAGAGAATGAAGCGGATCGAAGAGGGCATCAAAGAGCTGGGCAGCCAGATCCTGAAAGAACAC
CCCGTGGAAAACACCCAGCTGCAGAACGAGAAGCTGTACCTGTACTACCTGCAGAATGGGCGGGATATGT
ACGTGGACCAGGAACTGGACATCAACCGGCTGTCCGACTACGATGTGGACCATATCGTGCCTCAGAGCTT
TCTGAAGGACGACTCCATCGACAACAAGGTGCTGACCAGAAGCGACAAGAACCGGGGCAAGAGCGACAAC
GTGCCCTCCGAAGAGGTCGTGAAGAAGATGAAGAACTACTGGCGGCAGCTGCTGAACGCCAAGCTGATTA
CCCAGAGAAAGTTCGACAATCTGACCAAGGCCGAGAGAGGCGGCCTGAGCGAACTGGATAAGGCCGGCTT
CATCAAGAGACAGCTGGTGGAAACCCGGCAGATCACAAAGCACGTGGCACAGATCCTGGACTCCCGGATG
AACACTAAGTACGACGAGAATGACAAGCTGATCCGGGAAGTGAAAGTGATCACCCTGAAGTCCAAGCTGG
TGTCCGATTTCCGGAAGGATTTCCAGTTTTACAAAGTGCGCGAGATCAACAACTACCACCACGCCCACGA
CGCCTACCTGAACGCCGTCGTGGGAACCGCCCTGATCAAAAAGTACCCTAAGCTGGAAAGCGAGTTCGTG
TACGGCGACTACAAGGTGTACGACGTGCGGAAGATGATCGCCAAGAGCGAGCAGGAAATCGGCAAGGCTA
CCGCCAAGTACTTCTTCTACAGCAACATCATGAACTTTTTCAAGACCGAGATTACCCTGGCCAACGGCGA
GATCCGGAAGCGGCCTCTGATCGAGACAAACGGCGAAACCGGGGAGATCGTGTGGGATAAGGGCCGGGAT
TTTGCCACCGTGCGGAAAGTGCTGAGCATGCCCCAAGTGAATATCGTGAAAAAGACCGAGGTGCAGACAG
GCGGCTTCAGCAAAGAGTCTATCCTGCCCAAGAGGAACAGCGATAAGCTGATCGCCAGAAAGAAGGACTG
GGACCCTAAGAAGTACGGCGGCTTCGACAGCCCCACCGTGGCCTATTCTGTGCTGGTGGTGGCCAAAGTG
GAAAAGGGCAAGTCCAAGAAACTGAAGAGTGTGAAAGAGCTGCTGGGGATCACCATCATGGAAAGAAGCA
GCTTCGAGAAGAATCCCATCGACTTTCTGGAAGCCAAGGGCTACAAAGAAGTGAAAAAGGACCTGATCAT
CAAGCTGCCTAAGTACTCCCTGTTCGAGCTGGAAAACGGCCGGAAGAGAATGCTGGCCTCTGCCGGCGAA
CTGCAGAAGGGAAACGAACTGGCCCTGCCCTCCAAATATGTGAACTTCCTGTACCTGGCCAGCCACTATG
AGAAGCTGAAGGGCTCCCCCGAGGATAATGAGCAGAAACAGCTGTTTGTGGAACAGCACAAGCACTACCT
GGACGAGATCATCGAGCAGATCAGCGAGTTCTCCAAGAGAGTGATCCTGGCCGACGCTAATCTGGACAAA
GTGCTGTCCGCCTACAACAAGCACCGGGATAAGCCCATCAGAGAGCAGGCCGAGAATATCATCCACCTGT
TTACCCTGACCAATCTGGGAGCCCCTGCCGCCTTCAAGTACTTTGACACCACCATCGACCGGAAGAGGTA
CACCAGCACCAAAGAGGTGCTGGACGCCACCCTGATCCACCAGAGCATCACCGGCCTGTACGAGACACGG
ATCGACCTGTCTCAGCTGGGAGGCGACAAGCGACCTGCCGCCACAAAGAAGGCTGGACAGGCTAAGAAGA
AGAAAGATTACAAAGACGATGACGATAAGGGATCCGGCGCAACAAACTTCTCTCTGCTGAAACAAGCCGG
AGATGTCGAAGAGAATCCTGGACCGACCGAGTACAAGCCCACGGTGCGCCTCGCCA
Features (pLannotate 1.2.2; 33 found; start..end, strand, type, name):
    582..1170    +  misc_feature   WPRE: woodchuck hepatitis virus posttranscriptional regulatory element
   1221..1240    +  misc_feature   cPPT/CTS (fragment): central polypurine tract and central termination sequence of HIV-1
   1242..1475    +  LTR            3' LTR (ΔU3): self-inactivating 3' long terminal repeat (LTR) from HIV-1
   1507..1731    +  polyA_signal   bGH poly(A) signal: bovine growth hormone polyadenylation signal
   1735..1756    +  promoter       SV40 promoter (fragment): SV40 enhancer and early promoter
   1777..2205    +  rep_origin     f1 ori (sequence partly withheld): f1 bacteriophage origin of replication; arrow indicates direction of (+) strand synthesis
   2219..2548    +  promoter       SV40 promoter: SV40 enhancer and early promoter
   2596..2643    +  promoter       EM7 promoter: synthetic bacterial promoter&nbsp
   2662..3036    +  CDS            BleoR: antibiotic-binding protein; Sh ble from Streptoalloteichus hindustanus; confers resistance to bleomycin, phleomycin, and Zeocin™
   3046..3171    +  CDS            ble (fragment): BLE_KLEPN - Experimental evidence at protein level: Swiss-Prot protein existence level 1. Binding protein with a strong affinity to the bleomycin family of antibiotics. Binds to CL990; an antimitotic-antibiotic compound. From Klebsiella pneumoniae.
   3166..3287    +  polyA_signal   SV40 poly(A) signal: SV40 polyadenylation signal
   3358..3380    -  protein_bind   lac operator (fragment): The lac repressor binds to the lac operator to inhibit transcription in E. coli. This inhibition can be relieved by adding lactose or isopropyl-β-D-thiogalactopyranoside (IPTG). lac repressor encoded by lacI
   3384..3414    -  promoter       lac promoter: promoter for the E. coli lac operon
   3429..3450    -  protein_bind   CAP binding site: CAP binding activates transcription in the presence of cAMP. E. coli catabolite activator protein
   3463..3555    -  CDS            lacI (fragment): lac repressor; lacI; The lac repressor binds to the lac operator to inhibit transcription in E. coli. This inhibition can be relieved by adding lactose or isopropyl-β-D-thiogalactopyranoside (IPTG).
   3738..4326    -  rep_origin     ori: high-copy-number ColE1/pMB1/pBR322/pUC origin of replication
   4497..5357    -  CDS            AmpR: β-lactamase; bla; confers resistance to ampicillin, carbenicillin, and related antibiotics
   5358..5462    -  promoter       AmpR promoter: bla
   5521..5573    -  misc_feature   bom (fragment): basis of mobility region from pBR322
   5728..6107    +  enhancer       CMV enhancer: human cytomegalovirus immediate early enhancer
   6108..6307    +  promoter       CMV promoter: human cytomegalovirus (CMV) immediate early promoter
   6325..6505    +  LTR            5' LTR (truncated): truncated 5' long terminal repeat (LTR) from HIV-1
   6552..6677    +  misc_feature   HIV-1 Ψ: packaging signal of human immunodeficiency virus type 1
   6661..7024    +  CDS            HIV-1 gag (fragment): gag protein from human immunodeficiency virus 1; gag
   7170..7403    +  misc_feature   RRE: The Rev response element (RRE) of HIV-1 allows for Rev-dependent mRNA export from the nucleus to the cytoplasm.
   7780..7880    +  CDS            Rev (fragment): human immunodeficiency virus 1 (HIV-1) Rev protein; rev; enhances nuclear export of unspliced and incompletely spliced viral mRNAs
   7930..8047    +  misc_feature   cPPT/CTS: central polypurine tract and central termination sequence of HIV-1
   8098..8338    +  promoter       U6 promoter: RNA polymerase III promoter for human U6 snRNA
   8367..8442    +  misc_RNA       gRNA scaffold: guide RNA scaffold for the Streptococcus pyogenes CRISPR/Cas9 system
   8460..8478    +  CDS            small t antigen (fragment): SV40 (simian virus 40) small t antigen
   8504..8715    +  promoter       EF-1α core promoter: core promoter for human elongation factor EF-1α
   8740..12843   +  CDS            Cas9: Cas9 (Csn1) endonuclease from the Streptococcus pyogenes Type II CRISPR/Cas system generates RNA-guided double strand breaks in DNA
  12981..566     +  CDS            PuroR (fragment) (across the origin): puromycin N-acetyltransferase; pac from Streptomyces; confers resistance to puromycin
