[The description below was written by a language model from this plasmid's Addgene catalogue record and pLannotate feature annotations shown in this document.]
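Description:
pLenti-multi-CRISPR-sgRipk3_#2-puro is an all-in-one lentiviral CRISPR plasmid built on the pLenti-multiCRISPR-Puro backbone and designed to knock out mouse Ripk3. It is propagated in E. coli through a high-copy ColE1/pUC-type origin with ampicillin selection (AmpR). The backbone also carries an f1 origin and an SV40/EM7-driven BleoR cassette lying outside the viral transfer region. The roughly 13 kb sequence has a third-generation, self-inactivating layout. A CMV enhancer/promoter drives a truncated HIV-1 5' LTR, followed by the Ψ packaging signal with a gag fragment, the RRE for Rev-dependent export, and the cPPT/CTS. Downstream, a WPRE and a ΔU3 3' LTR close the proviral unit, with a bGH polyadenylation signal after the LTR.

The payload between the LTRs consists of two expression units. A human U6 RNA polymerase III promoter transcribes a single guide RNA, made up of the Ripk3-targeting spacer fused to the Streptococcus pyogenes gRNA scaffold. An EF-1α core promoter drives S. pyogenes Cas9. A puromycin N-acetyltransferase coding sequence lies immediately downstream of Cas9 and spans the numbering origin of the circular record. The feature table does not annotate the linker between Cas9 and PuroR, so the record does not state how the two are co-expressed. After packaging into lentiviral particles and transduction of mouse cells, integrants can be selected with puromycin while Cas9 and the guide introduce double-strand breaks in Ripk3 to disrupt the gene. The "#2" in the name suggests it is one of several guides against this target. The associated publication concerns necrotic-like cell death and anti-tumor immunity.
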