Addgene plasmid #231982: pLenti-multi-CRISPR-sgRipk3_#2-puro
Purpose: Knockout mouse Ripk3
Depositing lab: Brian Ruffell. Depositing organization: H. Lee Moffitt Cancer Center and Research Institute. Publication: Interleukin-1alpha release during necrotic-like cell death generates myeloid-driven immunosuppression that restricts anti-tumor immunity. Hanggi K, Li J, Gangadharan A, Liu X, Celias DP, Osunmakinde O, Keske A, Davis J, Ahmad F, Giron A, Anadon CM, Gardner A, DeNardo DG, Shaw TI, Beg AA, Yu X, Ruffell B. Cancer Cell. 2024 Nov 13:S1535-6108(24)00402-1. doi: 10.1016/j.ccell.2024.10.014. PubMed 39577420.
Backbone
  Vector backbone: pLenti-multiCRISPR-Puro
  Vector type: Lentiviral, CRISPR
Growth in bacteria
  Bacterial resistance: Ampicillin, 100 μg/mL
  Growth temperature: 37°C
  Growth strain: NEB Stable
  Copy number: High Copy
Gene/Insert
  Gene/Insert name: sgRNA with Cas9 with puromycin resistance
  gRNA/shRNA sequence: GCTTGTCACCAGAGCCTGCC
  Species: M. musculus (mouse)
  Entrez Gene: Ripk3 (a.k.a. 2610528K09Rik, Rip3)
  Cloning method: Ligation Independent Cloning
  Sequencing primers: 5′ Unknown
Terms and licenses: Academic/Nonprofit Terms; Industry Terms: Not Available to Industry
How to cite: pLenti-multi-CRISPR-sgRipk3_#2-puro was a gift from Brian Ruffell (Addgene plasmid # 231982 ; http://n2t.net/addgene:231982 ; RRID:Addgene_231982)
