>Addgene plasmid #231982 | pLenti-multi-CRISPR-sgRipk3_#2-puro | depositor partial sequence | sequence record 455898 | Partial sequence
GAGGGCCTATTTCCCATGATTCCTTCATATTTGCATATACGATACAAGGCTGTTAGAGAGATAATTAGAA
TTAATTTGACTGTAAACACAAAGATATTAGTACAAAATACGTGACGTAGAAAGTAATAATTTCTTGGGTA
GTTTGCAGTTTTAAAATTATGTTTTAAAATGGACTATCATATGCTTACCGTAACTTGAAAGTATTTCGAT
TTCTTGGCTTTATATATCTTGTGGAAAGGACGAAACACCGCTTGTCACCAGAGCCTGCCGTTTTAGAGCT
AGAAATAGCAAGTTAAAATAAGGCTAGTCCGTTATCAACTTGAAAAAGTGGCACCGAGTCGGTGCTTTTT
TGAATTCGCTAGCTAGGTCTTGAAAGGAGTGGGAATTGGCTCCGGTGCCCGTCAGTGGGCAGAGCGCACA
TCGCCCACAGTCCCCGAGAAGTTGGGGGGAGGGGTCGGCAATTGATCCGGTGCCTAGAGAAGGTGGCGCG
GGGTAAACTGGGAAAGTGATGTCGTGTACTGGCTCCGCCTTTTTCCCGAGGGTGGGGGAGAACCGTATAT
AAGTGCAGTAGTCGCCGTGAACGTTCTTTTTCGCAACGGGTTTGCCGCCAGAACACAGGACCGGTTCTAG
AGCGCTGCCACC
